>Addgene plasmid #142395 | TFORF2525 | addgene full sequence | sequence record 397144 | Addgene NGS Result
TTAATGTAGTCTTATGCAATACTCTTGTAGTCTTGCAACATGGTAACGATGAGTTAGCAACATGCCTTAC
AAGGAGAGAAAAAGCACCGTGCATGCCGATTGGTGGAAGTAAGGTGGTACGATCGTGCCTTATTAGGAAG
GCAACAGACGGGTCTGACATGGATTGGACGAACCACTGAATTGCCGCATTGCAGAGATATTGTATTTAAG
TGCCTAGCTCGATACATAAACGGGTCTCTCTGGTTAGACCAGATCTGAGCCTGGGAGCTCTCTGGCTAAC
TAGGGAACCCACTGCTTAAGCCTCAATAAAGCTTGCCTTGAGTGCTTCAAGTAGTGTGTGCCCGTCTGTT
GTGTGACTCTGGTAACTAGAGATCCCTCAGACCCTTTTAGTCAGTGTGGAAAATCTCTAGCAGTGGCGCC
CGAACAGGGACTTGAAAGCGAAAGGGAAACCAGAGGAGCTCTCTCGACGCAGGACTCGGCTTGCTGAAGC
GCGCACGGCAAGAGGCGAGGGGCGGCGACTGGTGAGTACGCCAAAAATTTTGACTAGCGGAGGCTAGAAG
GAGAGAGATGGGTGCGAGAGCGTCAGTATTAAGCGGGGGAGAATTAGATCGCGATGGGAAAAAATTCGGT
TAAGGCCAGGGGGAAAGAAAAAATATAAATTAAAACATATAGTATGGGCAAGCAGGGAGCTAGAACGATT
CGCAGTTAATCCTGGCCTGTTAGAAACATCAGAAGGCTGTAGACAAATACTGGGACAGCTACAACCATCC
CTTCAGACAGGATCAGAAGAACTTAGATCATTATATAATACAGTAGCAACCCTCTATTGTGTGCATCAAA
GGATAGAGATAAAAGACACCAAGGAAGCTTTAGACAAGATAGAGGAAGAGCAAAACAAAAGTAAGACCAC
CGCACAGCAAGCGGCCGCTGATCTTCAGACCTGGAGGAGGAGATATGAGGGACAATTGGAGAAGTGAATT
ATATAAATATAAAGTAGTAAAAATTGAACCATTAGGAGTAGCACCCACCAAGGCAAAGAGAAGAGTGGTG
CAGAGAGAAAAAAGAGCAGTGGGAATAGGAGCTTTGTTCCTTGGGTTCTTGGGAGCAGCAGGAAGCACTA
TGGGCGCAGCGTCAATGACGCTGACGGTACAGGCCAGACAATTATTGTCTGGTATAGTGCAGCAGCAGAA
CAATTTGCTGAGGGCTATTGAGGCGCAACAGCATCTGTTGCAACTCACAGTCTGGGGCATCAAGCAGCTC
CAGGCAAGAATCCTGGCTGTGGAAAGATACCTAAAGGATCAACAGCTCCTGGGGATTTGGGGTTGCTCTG
GAAAACTCATTTGCACCACTGCTGTGCCTTGGAATGCTAGTTGGAGTAATAAATCTCTGGAACAGATTTG
GAATCACACGACCTGGATGGAGTGGGACAGAGAAATTAACAATTACACAAGCTTAATACACTCCTTAATT
GAAGAATCGCAAAACCAGCAAGAAAAGAATGAACAAGAATTATTGGAATTAGATAAATGGGCAAGTTTGT
GGAATTGGTTTAACATAACAAATTGGCTGTGGTATATAAAATTATTCATAATGATAGTAGGAGGCTTGGT
AGGTTTAAGAATAGTTTTTGCTGTACTTTCTATAGTGAATAGAGTTAGGCAGGGATATTCACCATTATCG
TTTCAGACCCACCTCCCAACCCCGAGGGGACCCATGCATTGCATCTCAATTAGTCAGCAACCAGGTGTGG
AAAGTCCCCAGGCTCCCCAGCAGGCAGAAGTATGCAAAGCATGCGTCTCAATTAGTCAGCAACCATAGTC
CCGCCCCTAACTCCGCCCATCCCGCCCCTAACTCCGCCCAGTTCCGCCCATTCTCCGCCCCATGGCTGAC
TAATTTTTTTTATTTATGCAGAGGCCGAGGCCGCCTCGGCCTCTGAGCTATTCCAGAAGTAGTGAGGAGG
CTTTTTTGGAGGCCTAGGCTTTTGCAAAAAGCTTTCTAGAGGTACCACCGGAGCTTACCATGACCGAGTA
CAAGCCCACGGTGCGCCTCGCCACCCGCGACGACGTCCCCAGGGCCGTACGCACCCTCGCCGCCGCGTTC
GCCGACTACCCCGCCACGCGCCACACCGTCGATCCGGACCGCCACATCGAGCGGGTCACCGAGCTGCAAG
AACTCTTCCTCACGCGCGTCGGGCTCGACATCGGCAAGGTGTGGGTCGCGGACGACGGCGCCGCCGTGGC
GGTCTGGACCACGCCGGAGAGCGTCGAAGCGGGGGCGGTGTTCGCCGAGATCGGCCCGCGCATGGCCGAG
TTGAGCGGTTCCCGGCTGGCCGCGCAGCAACAGATGGAAGGCCTCCTGGCGCCGCACCGGCCCAAGGAGC
CCGCGTGGTTCCTGGCCACCGTCGGCGTCTCGCCCGACCACCAGGGCAAGGGTCTGGGCAGCGCCGTCGT
GCTCCCCGGAGTGGAGGCGGCCGAGCGCGCCGGGGTGCCCGCCTTCCTGGAGACCTCCGCGCCCCGCAAC
CTCCCCTTCTACGAGCGGCTCGGCTTCACCGTCACCGCCGACGTCGAGGTGCCCGAAGGACCGCGCACCT
GGTGCATGACCCGCAAGCCCGGTGCCAGTTAACGAATTCTAGATCTTGAGACAAATGGCAGTATTCATCC
ACAATTTTAAAAGAAAAGGGGGGATTGGGGGGTACAGTGCAGGGGAAAGAATAGTAGACATAATAGCAAC
AGACATACAAACTAAAGAATTACAAAAACAAATTACAAAAATTCAAAATTTTCGGGTTTATTACAGGGAC
AGCAGAGATCCACTTTGGCGCCGGCTCGAGGCCTGCAGGTGCAAAGATGGATAAAGTTTTAAACAGAGAG
GAATCTTTGCAGCTAATGGACCTTCTAGGTCTTGAAAGGAGTGGGAATTGGCTCCGGTGCCCGTCAGTGG
GCAGAGCGCACATCGCCCACAGTCCCCGAGAAGTTGGGGGGAGGGGTCGGCAATTGAACCGGTGCCTAGA
GAAGGTGGCGCGGGGTAAACTGGGAAAGTGATGTCGTGTACTGGCTCCGCCTTTTTCCCGAGGGTGGGGG
AGAACCGTATATAAGTGCAGTAGTCGCCGTGAACGTTCTTTTTCGCAACGGGTTTGCCGCCAGAACACAG
GTAAGTGCCGTGTGTGGTTCCCGCGGGCCTGGCCTCTTTACGGGTTATGGCCCTTGCGTGCCTTGAATTA
CTTCCACCTGGCTGCAGTACGTGATTCTTGATCCCGAGCTTCGGGTTGGAAGTGGGTGGGAGAGTTCGAG
GCCTTGCGCTTAAGGAGCCCCTTCGCCTCGTGCTTGAGTTGAGGCCTGGCCTGGGCGCTGGGGCCGCCGC
GTGCGAATCTGGTGGCACCTTCGCGCCTGTCTCGCTGCTTTCGATAAGTCTCTAGCCATTTAAAATTTTT
GATGACCTGCTGCGACGCTTTTTTTCTGGCAAGATAGTCTTGTAAATGCGGGCCAAGATCTGCACACTGG
TATTTCGGTTTTTGGGGCCGCGGGCGGCGACGGGGCCCGTGCGTCCCAGCGCACATGTTCGGCGAGGCGG
GGCCTGCGAGCGCGGCCACCGAGAATCGGACGGGGGTAGTCTCAAGCTGGCCGGCCTGCTCTGGTGCCTG
GCCTCGCGCCGCCGTGTATCGCCCCGCCCTGGGCGGCAAGGCTGGCCCGGTCGGCACCAGTTGCGTGAGC
GGAAAGATGGCCGCTTCCCGGCCCTGCTGCAGGGAGCTCAAAATGGAGGACGCGGCGCTCGGGAGAGCGG
GCGGGTGAGTCACCCACACAAAGGAAAAGGGCCTTTCCGTCCTCAGCCGTCGCTTCATGTGACTCCACGG
AGTACCGGGCGCCGTCCAGGCACCTCGATTAGTTCTCGAGCTTTTGGAGTACGTCGTCTTTAGGTTGGGG
GGAGGGGTTTTATGCGATGGAGTTTCCCCACACTGAGTGGGTGGAGACTGAAGTTAGGCCAGCTTGGCAC
TTGATGTAATTCTCCTTGGAATTTGCCCTTTTTGAGTTTGGATCTTGGTTCATTCTCAAGCCTCAGACAG
TGGTTCAAAGTTTTTTTCTTCCATTTCAGGTGTCGTGAGGCTAGCACCGCCACCATGCGGGAGCTCAAAC
GCACGCTGGACGCCAAGGGTCATGGAGTCCTGGAGATGCCCTCAGGCACCGGGAAGACAGTATCCCTGTT
GGCCCTGATCATGGCATACCAGAGAGCATATCCGCTGGAGGTGACCAAACTCATCTACTGCTCAAGAACT
GTGCCAGAGATTGAGAAGGTGATTGAAGAGCTTCGAAAGTTGCTCAACTTCTATGAGAAGCAGGAGGGCG
AGAAGCTGCCGTTTCTGGGACTGGCTCTGAGCTCCCGCAAAAACTTGTGTATTCACCCTGAGGTGACACC
CCTGCGCTTTGGGAAGGACGTCGATGGGAAATGCCACAGCCTCACAGCCTCCTATGTGCGGGCGCAGTAC
CAGCATGACACCAGCCTGCCCCACTGCCGATTCTATGAGGAATTTGATGCCCATGGGCGTGAGGTGCCCC
TCCCCGCTGGCATCTACAACCTGGATGACCTGAAGGCCCTGGGGCGGCGCCAGGGCTGGTGCCCATACTT
CCTTGCTCGATACTCAATCCTGCATGCCAATGTGGTGGTTTATAGCTACCACTACCTCCTGGACCCCAAG
ATTGCAGACCTGGTGTCCAAGGAACTGGCCCGCAAGGCCGTCGTGGTCTTCGACGAGGCCCACAACATTG
ACAACGTCTGCATCGACTCCATGAGCGTCAACCTCACCCGCCGGACCCTTGACCGGTGCCAGGGCAACCT
GGAGACCCTGCAGAAGACGGTGCTCAGGATCAAAGAGACAGACGAGCAGCGCCTGCGGGACGAGTACCGG
CGTCTGGTGGAGGGGCTGCGGGAGGCCAGCGCCGCCCGGGAGACGGACGCCCACCTGGCCAACCCCGTGC
TGCCCGACGAAGTGCTGCAGGAGGCAGTGCCTGGCTCCATCCGCACGGCCGAGCATTTCCTGGGCTTCCT
GAGGCGGCTGCTGGAGTACGTGAAGTGGCGGCTGCGTGTGCAGCATGTGGTGCAGGAGAGCCCGCCCGCC
TTCCTGAGCGGCCTGGCCCAGCGCGTGTGCATCCAGCGCAAGCCCCTCAGATTCTGTGCTGAACGCCTCC
GGTCCCTGCTGCATACTCTGGAGATCACCGACCTTGCTGACTTCTCCCCGCTCACCCTCCTTGCTAACTT
TGCCACCCTTGTCAGCACCTACGCCAAAGGCCAGGCTCAGCACTGTGGAAGCAGCAGGAACCAAAAAAGA
TCTCATCCCTAGTAATGAACTAGTCCGTAACTTGAAAGTATTTCGATTTCTTGGCTTTATATATCTTGTG
GAAAGGACGAAATCGTCAATTGTAACCTCGAAAGACGCGTTAAGTCGACAATCAACCTCTGGATTACAAA
ATTTGTGAAAGATTGACTGGTATTCTTAACTATGTTGCTCCTTTTACGCTATGTGGATACGCTGCTTTAA
TGCCTTTGTATCATGCTATTGCTTCCCGTATGGCTTTCATTTTCTCCTCCTTGTATAAATCCTGGTTGCT
GTCTCTTTATGAGGAGTTGTGGCCCGTTGTCAGGCAACGTGGCGTGGTGTGCACTGTGTTTGCTGACGCA
ACCCCCACTGGTTGGGGCATTGCCACCACCTGTCAGCTCCTTTCCGGGACTTTCGCTTTCCCCCTCCCTA
TTGCCACGGCGGAACTCATCGCCGCCTGCCTTGCCCGCTGCTGGACAGGGGCTCGGCTGTTGGGCACTGA
CAATTCCGTGGTGTTGTCGGGGAAATCATCGTCCTTTCCTTGGCTGCTCGCCTGTGTTGCCACCTGGATT
CTGCGCGGGACGTCCTTCTGCTACGTCCCTTCGGCCCTCAATCCAGCGGACCTTCCTTCCCGCGGCCTGC
TGCCGGCTCTGCGGCCTCTTCCGCGTCTTCGCCTTCGCCCTCAGACGAGTCGGATCTCCCTTTGGGCCGC
CTCCCCGCGTCGACTTTAAGACCAATGACTTACAAGGCAGCTGTAGATCTTAGCCACTTTTTAAAAGAAA
AGGGGGGACTGGAAGGGCTAATTCACTCCCAACGAAGACAAGATCTGCTTTTTGCTTGTACTGGGTCTCT
CTGGTTAGACCAGATCTGAGCCTGGGAGCTCTCTGGCTAACTAGGGAACCCACTGCTTAAGCCTCAATAA
AGCTTGCCTTGAGTGCTTCAAGTAGTGTGTGCCCGTCTGTTGTGTGACTCTGGTAACTAGAGATCCCTCA
GACCCTTTTAGTCAGTGTGGAAAATCTCTAGCAGTACGTATAGTAGTTCATGTCATCTTATTATTCAGTA
TTTATAACTTGCAAAGAAATGAATATCAGAGAGTGAGAGGAACTTGTTTATTGCAGCTTATAATGGTTAC
AAATAAAGCAATAGCATCACAAATTTCACAAATAAAGCATTTTTTTCACTGCATTCTAGTTGTGGTTTGT
CCAAACTCATCAATGTATCTTATCATGTCTGGCTCTAGCTATCCCGCCCCTAACTCCGCCCATCCCGCCC
CTAACTCCGCCCAGTTCCGCCCATTCTCCGCCCCATGGCTGACTAATTTTTTTTATTTATGCAGAGGCCG
AGGCCGCCTCGGCCTCTGAGCTATTCCAGAAGTAGTGAGGAGGCTTTTTTGGAGGCCTAGGGACGTACCC
AATTCGCCCTATAGTGAGTCGTATTACGCGCGCTCACTGGCCGTCGTTTTACAACGTCGTGACTGGGAAA
ACCCTGGCGTTACCCAACTTAATCGCCTTGCAGCACATCCCCCTTTCGCCAGCTGGCGTAATAGCGAAGA
GGCCCGCACCGATCGCCCTTCCCAACAGTTGCGCAGCCTGAATGGCGAATGGG
[124 nt withheld, positions 6914-7037]
C
[91 nt withheld, positions 7039-7129]
A
[49 nt withheld, positions 7131-7179]
CCTTTGACGTTGGAGTCCACGTTCTTT
[37 nt withheld, positions 7207-7243]
ACCCTATCTCGGTCTATTCTTTTGATTTATAAGGGATTTTGCCGATTTCGGCCTATTGGTTAAAAAATGA
GCTGATTTAACAAAAATTTAACGCGAATTTTAACAAAATATTAACGCTTACAATTTAGGTGGCACTTTTC
GGGGAAATGTGCGCGGAACCCCTATTTGTTTATTTTTCTAAATACATTCAAATATGTATCCGCTCATGAG
ACAATAACCCTGATAAATGCTTCAATAATATTGAAAAAGGAAGAGTATGAGTATTCAACATTTCCGTGTC
GCCCTTATTCCCTTTTTTGCGGCATTTTGCCTTCCTGTTTTTGCTCACCCAGAAACGCTGGTGAAAGTAA
AAGATGCTGAAGATCAGTTGGGTGCACGAGTGGGTTACATCGAACTGGATCTCAACAGCGGTAAGATCCT
TGAGAGTTTTCGCCCCGAAGAACGTTTTCCAATGATGAGCACTTTTAAAGTTCTGCTATGTGGCGCGGTA
TTATCCCGTATTGACGCCGGGCAAGAGCAACTCGGTCGCCGCATACACTATTCTCAGAATGACTTGGTTG
AGTACTCACCAGTCACAGAAAAGCATCTTACGGATGGCATGACAGTAAGAGAATTATGCAGTGCTGCCAT
AACCATGAGTGATAACACTGCGGCCAACTTACTTCTGACAACGATCGGAGGACCGAAGGAGCTAACCGCT
TTTTTGCACAACATGGGGGATCATGTAACTCGCCTTGATCGTTGGGAACCGGAGCTGAATGAAGCCATAC
CAAACGACGAGCGTGACACCACGATGCCTGTAGCAATGGCAACAACGTTGCGCAAACTATTAACTGGCGA
ACTACTTACTCTAGCTTCCCGGCAACAATTAATAGACTGGATGGAGGCGGATAAAGTTGCAGGACCACTT
CTGCGCTCGGCCCTTCCGGCTGGCTGGTTTATTGCTGATAAATCTGGAGCCGGTGAGCGTGGGTCTCGCG
GTATCATTGCAGCACTGGGGCCAGATGGTAAGCCCTCCCGTATCGTAGTTATCTACACGACGGGGAGTCA
GGCAACTATGGATGAACGAAATAGACAGATCGCTGAGATAGGTGCCTCACTGATTAAGCATTGGTAACTG
TCAGACCAAGTTTACTCATATATACTTTAGATTGATTTAAAACTTCATTTTTAATTTAAAAGGATCTAGG
TGAAGATCCTTTTTGATAATCTCATGACCAAAATCCCTTAACGTGAGTTTTCGTTCCACTGAGCGTCAGA
CCCCGTAGAAAAGATCAAAGGATCTTCTTGAGATCCTTTTTTTCTGCGCGTAATCTGCTGCTTGCAAACA
AAAAAACCACCGCTACCAGCGGTGGTTTGTTTGCCGGATCAAGAGCTACCAACTCTTTTTCCGAAGGTAA
CTGGCTTCAGCAGAGCGCAGATACCAAATACTGTTCTTCTAGTGTAGCCGTAGTTAGGCCACCACTTCAA
GAACTCTGTAGCACCGCCTACATACCTCGCTCTGCTAATCCTGTTACCAGTGGCTGCTGCCAGTGGCGAT
AAGTCGTGTCTTACCGGGTTGGACTCAAGACGATAGTTACCGGATAAGGCGCAGCGGTCGGGCTGAACGG
GGGGTTCGTGCACACAGCCCAGCTTGGAGCGAACGACCTACACCGAACTGAGATACCTACAGCGTGAGCT
ATGAGAAAGCGCCACGCTTCCCGAAGGGAGAAAGGCGGACAGGTATCCGGTAAGCGGCAGGGTCGGAACA
GGAGAGCGCACGAGGGAGCTTCCAGGGGGAAACGCCTGGTATCTTTATAGTCCTGTCGGGTTTCGCCACC
TCTGACTTGAGCGTCGATTTTTGTGATGCTCGTCAGGGGGGCGGAGCCTATGGAAAAACGCCAGCAACGC
GGCCTTTTTACGGTTCCTGGCCTTTTGCTGGCCTTTTGCTCACATGTTCTTTCCTGCGTTATCCCCTGAT
TCTGTGGATAACCGTATTACCGCCTTTGAGTGAGCTGATACCGCTCGCCGCAGCCGAACGACCGAGCGCA
GCGAGTCAGTGAGCGAGGAAGCGGAAGAGCGCCCAATACGCAAACCGCCTCTCCCCGCGCGTTGGCCGAT
TCATTAATGCAGCTGGCACGACAGGTTTCCCGACTGGAAAGCGGGCAGTGAGCGCAACGCAATTAATGTG
AGTTAGCTCACTCATTAGGCACCCCAGGCTTTACACTTTATGCTTCCGGCTCGTATGTTGTGTGGAATTG
TGAGCGGATAACAATTTCACACAGGAAACAGCTATGACCATGATTACGCCAAGCGCGCAATTAACCCTCA
CTAAAGGGAACAAAAGCTGGAGCTGCAAGC
Features (pLannotate 1.2.2; 31 found; start..end, strand, type, name):
      5..231     +  promoter       RSV promoter: Rous sarcoma virus enhancer/promoter
    232..412     +  LTR            5' LTR (truncated): truncated 5' long terminal repeat (LTR) from HIV-1
    459..584     +  misc_feature   HIV-1 Ψ: packaging signal of human immunodeficiency virus type 1
    568..931     +  CDS            HIV-1 gag (fragment): gag protein from human immunodeficiency virus 1; gag
   1077..1310    +  misc_feature   RRE: The Rev response element (RRE) of HIV-1 allows for Rev-dependent mRNA export from the nucleus to the cytoplasm.
   1687..1713    +  CDS            Rev (fragment): human immunodeficiency virus 1 (HIV-1) Rev protein; rev; enhances nuclear export of unspliced and incompletely spliced viral mRNAs
   1720..1743    +  promoter       SV40 promoter (fragment): SV40 early promoter
   1744..1815    +  promoter       SV40 promoter (fragment): SV40 enhancer and early promoter
   1839..1974    +  rep_origin     SV40 ori: SV40 origin of replication
   2020..2616    +  CDS            PuroR (fragment): puromycin N-acetyltransferase; pac from Streptomyces; confers resistance to puromycin
   2665..2782    +  misc_feature   cPPT/CTS: central polypurine tract and central termination sequence of HIV-1
   2847..2913    +  CDS            small t antigen (fragment): SV40 (simian virus 40) small t antigen
   2920..4098    +  promoter       EF-1α promoter: strong constitutive promoter for human elongation factor EF-1α
   4115..5281    +  CDS            ERCC2 (fragment): ERCC2_HUMAN - Also known as XPD, XPDC. Experimental evidence at protein level: Swiss-Prot protein existence level 1. ATP-dependent 5'-3' DNA helicase, component of the general transcription and DNA repair factor IIH (TFIIH) core complex, which is involved in general and transcription-coupled nucleotide excision repair (NER) of damaged DNA and, when complexed to CAK, in RNA transcription by RNA polymerase II. In NER, TFIIH acts by opening DNA around the lesion to allow the excision of the damaged oligonucleotide and its replacement by a new DNA fragment. The ATP-dependent helicase activity of X
   5345..5398    +  promoter       U6 promoter (fragment): RNA polymerase III promoter for human U6 snRNA
   5440..6028    +  misc_feature   WPRE: woodchuck hepatitis virus posttranscriptional regulatory element
   6079..6098    +  misc_feature   cPPT/CTS (fragment): central polypurine tract and central termination sequence of HIV-1
   6100..6333    +  LTR            3' LTR (ΔU3): self-inactivating 3' long terminal repeat (LTR) from HIV-1
   6411..6532    +  polyA_signal   SV40 poly(A) signal: SV40 polyadenylation signal
   6572..6707    +  rep_origin     SV40 ori: SV40 origin of replication
   6728..6746    -  promoter       T7 promoter: promoter for bacteriophage T7 RNA polymerase
   6754..6909    +  CDS            lacZα (fragment): LacZα fragment of β-galactosidase; lacZ fragment
   6914..7342    +  rep_origin     f1 ori (sequence partly withheld): f1 bacteriophage origin of replication; arrow indicates direction of (+) strand synthesis
   7395..7499    +  promoter       AmpR promoter: bla
   7500..8360    +  CDS            AmpR: β-lactamase; bla; confers resistance to ampicillin, carbenicillin, and related antibiotics
   8531..9119    +  rep_origin     ori: high-copy-number ColE1/pMB1/pBR322/pUC origin of replication
   9302..9394    +  CDS            lacI (fragment): lac repressor; lacI; The lac repressor binds to the lac operator to inhibit transcription in E. coli. This inhibition can be relieved by adding lactose or isopropyl-β-D-thiogalactopyranoside (IPTG).
   9407..9428    +  protein_bind   CAP binding site: CAP binding activates transcription in the presence of cAMP. E. coli catabolite activator protein
   9443..9473    +  promoter       lac promoter: promoter for the E. coli lac operon
   9481..9497    +  protein_bind   lac operator: The lac repressor binds to the lac operator to inhibit transcription in E. coli. This inhibition can be relieved by adding lactose or isopropyl-β-D-thiogalactopyranoside (IPTG). lac repressor encoded by lacI
   9542..9560    +  promoter       T3 promoter: promoter for bacteriophage T3 RNA polymerase
