[The description below was written by a language model from this plasmid's Addgene catalogue record and pLannotate feature annotations shown in this document.]
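Description:
TFORF2525 is a third-generation, self-inactivating lentiviral expression plasmid built on the pLX_TRC317 backbone. It belongs to a barcoded library of human transcription factor open reading frames designed for pooled overexpression screens. In bacteria it is maintained through a high-copy ColE1/pUC-type origin and selected with ampicillin via the β-lactamase gene. An f1 origin and remnants of a lac/T7/T3 cloning region are also annotated in the backbone. The depositor warns that recombination can occur, as is common for plasmids carrying repeated LTR sequences.

The viral genome is transcribed from an RSV promoter fused to a truncated HIV-1 5' LTR. It carries the Ψ packaging signal with a partial gag segment, the Rev response element for nuclear export of the full-length RNA, a cPPT/CTS element, WPRE to enhance transcript expression, and a ΔU3 3' LTR followed by an SV40 polyadenylation signal. Two cassettes sit inside this unit. An SV40 early promoter drives puromycin N-acetyltransferase for selecting transduced mammalian cells. Downstream, the strong constitutive EF-1α promoter drives the insert, human ERCC2 (XPD), a helicase subunit of the TFIIH transcription and nucleotide excision repair complex.

The recorded insert is about 1.3 kb and corresponds to a specific shorter transcript isoform, which fits the annotation matching only a fragment of the reference ERCC2 protein. The catalogue states that each ORF is paired with a unique 24-bp barcode, but this barcode is not annotated in the feature table. The barcode lets the ORF be identified by sequencing when many constructs are delivered together, for example in screens of transcription factors that direct cell differentiation.
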