Addgene plasmid #142395: TFORF2525
Purpose: Lentiviral vector for overexpressing transcription factor ORFs with unique 24-bp barcodes. Barcodes facilitate identification of transcription factors in pooled screens.
Depositing lab: Feng Zhang. Depositing organization: Broad Institute. Publication: A transcription factor atlas of directed differentiation. Joung J, Ma S, Tay T, Geiger-Schuller KR, Kirchgatterer PC, Verdine VK, Guo B, Arias-Garcia MA, Allen WE, Singh A, Kuksenko O, Abudayyeh OO, Gootenberg JS, Fu Z, Macrae RK, Buenrostro JD, Regev A, Zhang F. Cell. 2023 Jan 5;186(1):209-229.e26. doi: 10.1016/j.cell.2022.11.026. PubMed 36608654.
Backbone
  Vector backbone: pLX_TRC317
  Backbone manufacturer: Broad Institute Genetic Perturbation Platform
  Backbone size w/o insert (bp): 8264
  Vector type: Mammalian Expression, Lentiviral
  Selectable markers: Puromycin
Growth in bacteria
  Bacterial resistance: Ampicillin, 100 μg/mL
  Growth temperature: 37°C
  Growth strain: NEB Stable
  Copy number: High Copy
Gene/Insert
  Gene/Insert name: ERCC2
  Species: H. sapiens (human)
  Insert size (bp): 1319
  Entrez Gene: ERCC2 (a.k.a. COFS2, EM9, TFIIH, TTD, TTD1, XPD)
  Promoter: EF1a
  Cloning method: Unknown
  Sequencing primers: 5′ GGGTGGAGACTGAAGTTAGGCCAG; 3′ CACATAGCGTAAAAGGAGCAACATAG
Terms and licenses: Academic/Nonprofit Terms; Industry Terms: Not Available to Industry
Depositor comments: NM_001130867,ENST00000485403 . The transcription factor ORF portion of this plasmid was synthesized by Genewiz. Please test multiple small colonies in case of plasmid recombination. To make this collection available in a timely manner, a portion of this collection was not fully sequenced by Addgene. If an Addgene verified full plasmid sequence is not available, please contact us prior to placing an order to request the full sequence.
How to cite: TFORF2525 was a gift from Feng Zhang (Addgene plasmid # 142395 ; http://n2t.net/addgene:142395 ; RRID:Addgene_142395)
