>Addgene plasmid #142395 | TFORF2525 | depositor partial sequence | sequence record 279323 | Insert
ACCGCCACCATGCGGGAGCTCAAACGCACGCTGGACGCCAAGGGTCATGGAGTCCTGGAGATGCCCTCAG
GCACCGGGAAGACAGTATCCCTGTTGGCCCTGATCATGGCATACCAGAGAGCATATCCGCTGGAGGTGAC
CAAACTCATCTACTGCTCAAGAACTGTGCCAGAGATTGAGAAGGTGATTGAAGAGCTTCGAAAGTTGCTC
AACTTCTATGAGAAGCAGGAGGGCGAGAAGCTGCCGTTTCTGGGACTGGCTCTGAGCTCCCGCAAAAACT
TGTGTATTCACCCTGAGGTGACACCCCTGCGCTTTGGGAAGGACGTCGATGGGAAATGCCACAGCCTCAC
AGCCTCCTATGTGCGGGCGCAGTACCAGCATGACACCAGCCTGCCCCACTGCCGATTCTATGAGGAATTT
GATGCCCATGGGCGTGAGGTGCCCCTCCCCGCTGGCATCTACAACCTGGATGACCTGAAGGCCCTGGGGC
GGCGCCAGGGCTGGTGCCCATACTTCCTTGCTCGATACTCAATCCTGCATGCCAATGTGGTGGTTTATAG
CTACCACTACCTCCTGGACCCCAAGATTGCAGACCTGGTGTCCAAGGAACTGGCCCGCAAGGCCGTCGTG
GTCTTCGACGAGGCCCACAACATTGACAACGTCTGCATCGACTCCATGAGCGTCAACCTCACCCGCCGGA
CCCTTGACCGGTGCCAGGGCAACCTGGAGACCCTGCAGAAGACGGTGCTCAGGATCAAAGAGACAGACGA
GCAGCGCCTGCGGGACGAGTACCGGCGTCTGGTGGAGGGGCTGCGGGAGGCCAGCGCCGCCCGGGAGACG
GACGCCCACCTGGCCAACCCCGTGCTGCCCGACGAAGTGCTGCAGGAGGCAGTGCCTGGCTCCATCCGCA
CGGCCGAGCATTTCCTGGGCTTCCTGAGGCGGCTGCTGGAGTACGTGAAGTGGCGGCTGCGTGTGCAGCA
TGTGGTGCAGGAGAGCCCGCCCGCCTTCCTGAGCGGCCTGGCCCAGCGCGTGTGCATCCAGCGCAAGCCC
CTCAGATTCTGTGCTGAACGCCTCCGGTCCCTGCTGCATACTCTGGAGATCACCGACCTTGCTGACTTCT
CCCCGCTCACCCTCCTTGCTAACTTTGCCACCCTTGTCAGCACCTACGCCAAAGGCCAGGCTCAGCACTG
TGGAAGCAGCAGGAACCAAAAAAGATCTCATCCCTAGTAATGAACTAGTCCGTAACTTGAAAGTATTTCG
ATTTCTTGGCTTTATATATCTTGTGGAAAGGACGAAATCGTCAATTGTAACCTCGAAAG
