>Addgene plasmid #142395 | TFORF2525 | depositor partial sequence | sequence record 279324 | Barcode
AATCGTCAATTGTAACCTCGAAAG
